Addgene plasmid #208932: pNHA_SBV_NSs
Purpose: Expresses N-terminally HA-tagged Schmallenberg orthobunyavirus NSs protein from CMV promoter in mammalian cells
Depositing lab: Gerald Barry.
Backbone
  Vector backbone: pCMV-HA
  Backbone manufacturer: Christopher A Walsh
  Backbone size w/o insert (bp): 3800
  Total vector size (bp): 4073
  Vector type: Mammalian Expression
Growth in bacteria
  Bacterial resistance: Ampicillin, 100 μg/mL
  Growth temperature: 37°C
  Growth strain: DH5alpha
  Copy number: High Copy
Gene/Insert
  Gene/Insert name: NSs (alt name: Small non-structural protein)
  Species: Oropouche orthobunyavirus
  Insert size (bp): 273
  Mutation: Deleted 50 bp from 5' end (including start codon) and 507 bp from 3' end so only NSs expressed
  GenBank ID: HE649914.1
  Promoter: CMV
  Tag / fusion protein: HA (N terminal on insert)
  Cloning method: Restriction Enzyme; 5′ cloning site EcoRI (unknown if destroyed); 3′ cloning site NotI (unknown if destroyed)
  Sequencing primers: 5′ CGCAAATGGGCGGTAGGCGTG; 3′ CAGGAAACAGCTATGAC
Resource information
  A portion of this plasmid was derived from a plasmid made by: SBV genes were cloned from plasmids provided by Prof. Massimo Palmarini, University of Glasgow.
Terms and licenses: Academic/Nonprofit Terms; Industry Terms: Not Available to Industry
How to cite: pNHA_SBV_NSs was a gift from Gerald Barry (Addgene plasmid # 208932 ; http://n2t.net/addgene:208932 ; RRID:Addgene_208932)
