[The description below was written by a language model from this plasmid's Addgene catalogue record and pLannotate feature annotations shown in this document.]
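Description:
pNHA_SBV_NSs is a mammalian expression plasmid built on the pCMV-HA backbone that produces the small non-structural protein (NSs) of Schmallenberg orthobunyavirus with an N-terminal HA epitope tag. It is propagated in E. coli from a high-copy ColE1/pUC-type origin and selected with ampicillin through the β-lactamase gene and its own promoter. Leftover pUC/pBR322 fragments (lac promoter and operator, and partial lacZα, lacI, rop and bom sequences) are backbone remnants with no role in expression. No mammalian selection marker is annotated, which suggests the plasmid is suited to transient transfection.

The expression cassette consists of the human CMV immediate-early enhancer and promoter, a modified SV40 intron that provides splice sites to aid mRNA processing, the HA tag, the viral insert cloned between EcoRI and NotI, and an SV40 polyadenylation signal. According to the record, the 273 bp insert comes from the viral S segment, trimmed by 50 bp at the 5' end (removing the start codon) and 507 bp at the 3' end so that only NSs is expressed. The automated annotation labels this region as a fragment of the nucleocapsid (N) protein. That is expected, because in orthobunyaviruses the NSs reading frame overlaps the N gene in a different frame.

Two inconsistencies are worth noting. The species field lists Oropouche orthobunyavirus, whereas the name, stated purpose and annotation all point to Schmallenberg virus. The sequenced record is 4,025 nt, against a stated total size of 4,073 bp. The HA tag allows the protein to be detected or immunoprecipitated in transfected cells, but the record does not specify particular downstream uses.
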