Features (pLannotate 1.2.2; 17 found; start..end, strand, type, name):
      8..28      -  misc_feature   MCS (fragment): pUC18/19 multiple cloning site
     27..330     +  enhancer       CMV enhancer: human cytomegalovirus immediate early enhancer
    331..534     +  promoter       CMV promoter: human cytomegalovirus (CMV) immediate early promoter
    672..768     +  intron         SV40 intron: modified SV40 intron with splice donor and acceptor sites
    832..858     +  CDS            3xHA (fragment): three tandem HA epitope tags
    882..1151    +  CDS            N (fragment): NCAP_SBVBH - Experimental evidence at protein level: Swiss-Prot protein existence level 1. Encapsidates the genome, protecting it from nucleases. The encapsidated genomic RNA is termed the nucleocapsid (NC) (By similarity). From Bovine Schmallenberg virus (isolate Bovine/BH80/Germany/2011) (SBV).
   1164..1298    -  polyA_signal   SV40 poly(A) signal: SV40 polyadenylation signal
   1433..1449    -  protein_bind   lac operator: The lac repressor binds to the lac operator to inhibit transcription in E. coli. This inhibition can be relieved by adding lactose or isopropyl-β-D-thiogalactopyranoside (IPTG). lac repressor encoded by lacI
   1457..1487    -  promoter       lac promoter: promoter for the E. coli lac operon
   1502..1523    -  protein_bind   CAP binding site: CAP binding activates transcription in the presence of cAMP. E. coli catabolite activator protein
   1536..1628    -  CDS            lacI (fragment): lac repressor; lacI; The lac repressor binds to the lac operator to inhibit transcription in E. coli. This inhibition can be relieved by adding lactose or isopropyl-β-D-thiogalactopyranoside (IPTG).
   1811..2399    -  rep_origin     ori: high-copy-number ColE1/pMB1/pBR322/pUC origin of replication
   2570..3430    -  CDS            AmpR: β-lactamase; bla; confers resistance to ampicillin, carbenicillin, and related antibiotics
   3431..3535    -  promoter       AmpR promoter: bla
   3630..3665    +  CDS            rop (fragment): Rop protein, which maintains plasmids at low copy number; rop
   3767..3866    +  misc_feature   bom (fragment): basis of mobility region from pBR322
   3872..2       -  CDS            lacZα (fragment) (across the origin): LacZα fragment of β-galactosidase; lacZ fragment
>Addgene plasmid #208932 | pNHA_SBV_NSs | addgene full sequence | sequence record 419004 | Addgene NGS Result
GAGTTCGAGCTTGCATGCCTGCAGGTCGTTACATAACTTACGGTAAATGGCCCGCCTGGCTGACCGCCCA
ACGACCCCCGCCCATTGACGTCAATAATGACGTATGTTCCCATAGTAACGCCAATAGGGACTTTCCATTG
ACGTCAATGGGTGGAGTATTTACGGTAAACTGCCCACTTGGCAGTACATCAAGTGTATCATATGCCAAGT
ACGCCCCCTATTGACGTCAATGACGGTAAATGGCCCGCCTGGCATTATGCCCAGTACATGACCTTATGGG
ACTTTCCTACTTGGCAGTACATCTACGTATTAGTCATCGCTATTACCATGGTGATGCGGTTTTGGCAGTA
CATCAATGGGCGTGGATAGCGGTTTGACTCACGGGGATTTCCAAGTCTCCACCCCATTGACGTCAATGGG
AGTTTGTTTTGGCACCAAAATCAACGGGACTTTCCAAAATGTCGTAACAACTCCGCCCCATTGACGCAAA
TGGGCGGTAGGCGTGTACGGTGGGAGGTCTATATAAGCAGAGCTCGTTTAGTGAACCGTCAGATCGCCTG
GAGACGCCATCCACGCTGTTTTGACCTCCATAGAAGACACCGGGACCGATCCAGCCTCCGGACTCTAGAG
GATCCGGTACTAGAGGAACTGAAAAACCAGAAAGTTAACTGGTAAGTTTAGTCTTTTTGTCTTTTATTTC
AGGTCCCGGATCCGGTGGTGGTGCAAATCAAAGAACTGCTCCTCAGTGGATGTTGCCTTTACTTCTAGGC
CTGTACGGAAGTGTTACTTCTGCTCTAAAAGCTGCGGAATTGTACCCGCGGGCCCACCATGTACCCATAC
GATGTTCCAGATTACGCTCTTATGGCCATGGAGGAATTCTACCACAACGGAATGCAGCTACATTTAACCC
GGAGGTCGGGTATGTGGCATTTATTGGTAAGTATGGGCAACAACTCAACTTCGGTGTTGCTAGAGTCTTC
TTCCTCAACCAGAAGAAGGCCAAGATGGTCCTACATAAGACGGCACAACCAAGTGTCGATCTTACTTTTG
GTGGGGTCAAATTTACAGTGGTTAATAACCATTTTCCCCAATATGTCTCAAATCCTGTGCCAGACAATGC
CATTACACTTCACAGGATGTCAGGATATCTAGGCGGCCGCGGGGATCCAGACATGATAAGATACATTGAT
GAGTTTGGACAAACCACAACTAGAATGCAGTGAAAAAAATGCTTTATTTGTGAAATTTGTGATGCTATTG
CTTTATTTGTAACCATTATAAGCTGCAATAAACAAGTTAACAACAACAATTGCATTCATTTTATGTTTCA
GGTTCAGGGGGAGGTGTGGGAGGTTTTTTCGGATCCTCTAGAGTCGATCTGCAGGCATGCTAGCTTGGCG
TAATCATGGTCATAGCTGTTTCCTGTGTGAAATTGTTATCCGCTCACAATTCCACACAACATACGAGCCG
GAAGCATAAAGTGTAAAGCCTGGGGTGCCTAATGAGTGAGCTAACTCACATTAATTGCGTTGCGCTCACT
GCCCGCTTTCCAGTCGGGAAACCTGTCGTGCCAGCTGCATTAATGAATCGGCCAACGCGCGGGGAGAGGC
GGTTTGCGTATTGGGCGCTCTTCCGCTTCCTCGCTCACTGACTCGCTGCGCTCGGTCGTTCGGCTGCGGC
GAGCGGTATCAGCTCACTCAAAGGCGGTAATACGGTTATCCACAGAATCAGGGGATAACGCAGGAAAGAA
CATGTGAGCAAAAGGCCAGCAAAAGGCCAGGAACCGTAAAAAGGCCGCGTTGCTGGCGTTTTTCCATAGG
CTCCGCCCCCCTGACGAGCATCACAAAAATCGACGCTCAAGTCAGAGGTGGCGAAACCCGACAGGACTAT
AAAGATACCAGGCGTTTCCCCCTGGAAGCTCCCTCGTGCGCTCTCCTGTTCCGACCCTGCCGCTTACCGG
ATACCTGTCCGCCTTTCTCCCTTCGGGAAGCGTGGCGCTTTCTCATAGCTCACGCTGTAGGTATCTCAGT
TCGGTGTAGGTCGTTCGCTCCAAGCTGGGCTGTGTGCACGAACCCCCCGTTCAGCCCGACCGCTGCGCCT
TATCCGGTAACTATCGTCTTGAGTCCAACCCGGTAAGACACGACTTATCGCCACTGGCAGCAGCCACTGG
TAACAGGATTAGCAGAGCGAGGTATGTAGGCGGTGCTACAGAGTTCTTGAAGTGGTGGCCTAACTACGGC
TACACTAGAAGAACAGTATTTGGTATCTGCGCTCTGCTGAAGCCAGTTACCTTCGGAAAAAGAGTTGGTA
GCTCTTGATCCGGCAAACAAACCACCGCTGGTAGCGGTGGTTTTTTTGTTTGCAAGCAGCAGATTACGCG
CAGAAAAAAAGGATCTCAAGAAGATCCTTTGATCTTTTCTACGGGGTCTGACGCTCAGTGGAACGAAAAC
TCACGTTAAGGGATTTTGGTCATGAGATTATCAAAAAGGATCTTCACCTAGATCCTTTTAAATTAAAAAT
GAAGTTTTAAATCAATCTAAAGTATATATGAGTAAACTTGGTCTGACAGTTACCAATGCTTAATCAGTGA
GGCACCTATCTCAGCGATCTGTCTATTTCGTTCATCCATAGTTGCCTGACTCCCCGTCGTGTAGATAACT
ACGATACGGGAGGGCTTACCATCTGGCCCCAGTGCTGCAATGATACCGCGAGACCCACGCTCACCGGCTC
CAGATTTATCAGCAATAAACCAGCCAGCCGGAAGGGCCGAGCGCAGAAGTGGTCCTGCAACTTTATCCGC
CTCCATCCAGTCTATTAATTGTTGCCGGGAAGCTAGAGTAAGTAGTTCGCCAGTTAATAGTTTGCGCAAC
GTTGTTGCCATTGCTACAGGCATCGTGGTGTCACGCTCGTCGTTTGGTATGGCTTCATTCAGCTCCGGTT
CCCAACGATCAAGGCGAGTTACATGATCCCCCATGTTGTGCAAAAAAGCGGTTAGCTCCTTCGGTCCTCC
GATCGTTGTCAGAAGTAAGTTGGCCGCAGTGTTATCACTCATGGTTATGGCAGCACTGCATAATTCTCTT
ACTGTCATGCCATCCGTAAGATGCTTTTCTGTGACTGGTGAGTACTCAACCAAGTCATTCTGAGAATAGT
GTATGCGGCGACCGAGTTGCTCTTGCCCGGCGTCAATACGGGATAATACCGCGCCACATAGCAGAACTTT
AAAAGTGCTCATCATTGGAAAACGTTCTTCGGGGCGAAAACTCTCAAGGATCTTACCGCTGTTGAGATCC
AGTTCGATGTAACCCACTCGTGCACCCAACTGATCTTCAGCATCTTTTACTTTCACCAGCGTTTCTGGGT
GAGCAAAAACAGGAAGGCAAAATGCCGCAAAAAAGGGAATAAGGGCGACACGGAAATGTTGAATACTCAT
ACTCTTCCTTTTTCAATATTATTGAAGCATTTATCAGGGTTATTGTCTCATGAGCGGATACATATTTGAA
TGTATTTAGAAAAATAAACAAATAGGGGTTCCGCGCACATTTCCCCGAAAAGTGCCACCTGACGTCTAAG
AAACCATTATTATCATGACATTAACCTATAAAAATAGGCGTATCACGAGGCCCTTTCGTCTCGCGCGTTT
CGGTGATGACGGTGAAAACCTCTGACACATGCAGCTCCCGGAGACGGTCACAGCTTGTCTGTAAGCGGAT
GCCGGGAGCAGACAAGCCCGTCAGGGCGCGTCAGCGGGTGTTGGCGGGTGTCGGGGCTGGCTTAACTATG
CGGCATCAGAGCAGATTGTACTGAGAGTGCACCATATGCGGTGTGAAATACCGCACAGATGCGTAAGGAG
AAAATACCGCATCAGGCGCCATTCGCCATTCAGGCTGCGCAACTGTTGGGAAGGGCGATCGGTGCGGGCC
TCTTCGCTATTACGCCAGCTGGCGAAAGGGGGATGTGCTGCAAGGCGATTAAGTTGGGTAACGCCAGGGT
TTTCCCAGTCACGACGTTGTAAAACGACGGCCAGT
